>Addgene plasmid #161239 | pDONR221-SLC35F6_STOP | addgene full sequence | sequence record 392994 | Addgene NGS Result
CTTTCCTGCGTTATCCCCTGATTCTGTGGATAACCGTATTACCGCCTTTGAGTGAGCTGATACCGCTCGC
CGCAGCCGAACGACCGAGCGCAGCGAGTCAGTGAGCGAGGAAGCGGAAGAGCGCCCAATACGCAAACCGC
CTCTCCCCGCGCGTTGGCCGATTCATTAATGCAGCTGGCACGACAGGTTTCCCGACTGGAAAGCGGGCAG
TGAGCGCAACGCAATTAATACGCGTACCGCTAGCCAGGAAGAGTTTGTAGAAACGCAAAAAGGCCATCCG
TCAGGATGGCCTTCTGCTTAGTTTGATGCCTGGCAGTTTATGGCGGGCGTCCTGCCCGCCACCCTCCGGG
CCGTTGCTTCACAACGTTCAAATCCGCTCCCGGCGGATTTGTCCTACTCAGGAGAGCGTTCACCGACAAA
CAACAGATAAAACGAAAGGCCCAGTCTTCCGACTGAGCCTTTCGTTTTATTTGATGCCTGGCAGTTCCCT
ACTCTCGCGTTAACGCTAGCATGGATGTTTTCCCAGTCACGACGTTGTAAAACGACGGCCAGTCTTAAGC
TCGGGCCCCAAATAATGATTTTATTTTGACTGATAGTGACCTGTTCGTTGCAACACATTGATGAGCAATG
CTTTTTTATAATGCCAACTTTGTACAAAAAAGCAGGCTCCACCATGGCCTGGACCAAGTACCAGCTGTTT
CTGGCAGGACTGATGCTGGTGACCGGAAGCATCAACACACTGTCCGCCAAGTGGGCTGATAATTTCATGG
CGGAAGGCTGCGGAGGATCTAAGGAGCACAGCTTCCAGCACCCTTTTCTGCAGGCCGTGGGCATGTTCCT
GGGCGAGTTTAGCTGCCTGGCCGCCTTTTACCTGCTGAGGTGTAGGGCAGCAGGACAGTCCGACAGCTCC
GTGGATCCACAGCAGCCCTTTAACCCTCTGCTGTTCCTGCCACCCGCCCTGTGCGATATGACCGGCACAA
GCCTGATGTATGTGGCCCTGAATATGACCTCCGCCTCTAGCTTCCAGATGCTGCGGGGCGCCGTGATCAT
CTTCACAGGCCTGTTTTCCGTGGCCTTCCTGGGCCGGAGACTGGTGCTGTCTCAGTGGCTGGGAATCCTG
GCAACCATCGCAGGACTGGTGGTGGTGGGACTGGCAGACCTGCTGTCCAAGCACGATTCTCAGCACAAGC
TGTCTGAAGTGATCACAGGCGACCTGCTGATCATCATGGCCCAGATCATCGTGGCCATCCAGATGGTGCT
GGAGGAGAAGTTCGTGTACAAGCACAACGTGCACCCACTGAGGGCAGTGGGAACCGAGGGCCTGTTCGGC
TTTGTGATCCTGTCCCTGCTGCTGGTGCCAATGTACTATATCCCCGCCGGCAGCTTTTCCGGCAATCCCA
GAGGCACACTGGAGGACGCCCTGGATGCCTTCTGCCAAGTGGGACAGCAGCCTCTGATCGCAGTGGCCCT
GCTGGGCAACATCTCCTCTATCGCCTTCTTTAATTTCGCCGGCATCTCTGTGACCAAGGAGCTGAGCGCC
ACCACAAGGATGGTGCTGGACTCTCTGCGCACAGTGGTCATCTGGGCACTGAGCCTGGCCCTGGGATGGG
AGGCATTTCACGCCCTGCAGATCCTGGGCTTCCTGATCCTGCTGATCGGCACCGCCCTGTATAACGGCCT
GCACAGGCCTCTGCTGGGCCGCCTGTCCAGGGGCAGACCACTGGCAGAGGAGTCTGAGCAGGAGCGGCTG
CTGGGAGGAACCAGAACACCCATCAATGATGCCAGCTAAGACCCAGCTTTCTTGTACAAAGTTGGCATTA
TAAGAAAGCATTGCTTATCAATTTGTTGCAACGAACAGGTCACTATCAGTCAAAATAAAATCATTATTTG
CCATCCAGCTGATATCCCCTATAGTGAGTCGTATTACATGGTCATAGCTGTTTCCTGGCAGCTCTGGCCC
GTGTCTCAAAATCTCTGATGTTACATTGCACAAGATAAAAATATATCATCATGAACAATAAAACTGTCTG
CTTACATAAACAGTAATACAAGGGGTGTTATGAGCCATATTCAACGGGAAACGTCGAGGCCGCGATTAAA
TTCCAACATGGATGCTGATTTATATGGGTATAAATGGGCTCGCGATAATGTCGGGCAATCAGGTGCGACA
ATCTATCGCTTGTATGGGAAGCCCGATGCGCCAGAGTTGTTTCTGAAACATGGCAAAGGTAGCGTTGCCA
ATGATGTTACAGATGAGATGGTCAGACTAAACTGGCTGACGGAATTTATGCCTCTTCCGACCATCAAGCA
TTTTATCCGTACTCCTGATGATGCATGGTTACTCACCACTGCGATCCCCGGAAAAACAGCATTCCAGGTA
TTAGAAGAATATCCTGATTCAGGTGAAAATATTGTTGATGCGCTGGCAGTGTTCCTGCGCCGGTTGCATT
CGATTCCTGTTTGTAATTGTCCTTTTAACAGCGATCGCGTATTTCGTCTCGCTCAGGCGCAATCACGAAT
GAATAACGGTTTGGTTGATGCGAGTGATTTTGATGACGAGCGTAATGGCTGGCCTGTTGAACAAGTCTGG
AAAGAAATGCATAAACTTTTGCCATTCTCACCGGATTCAGTCGTCACTCATGGTGATTTCTCACTTGATA
ACCTTATTTTTGACGAGGGGAAATTAATAGGTTGTATTGATGTTGGACGAGTCGGAATCGCAGACCGATA
CCAGGATCTTGCCATCCTATGGAACTGCCTCGGTGAGTTTTCTCCTTCATTACAGAAACGGCTTTTTCAA
AAATATGGTATTGATAATCCTGATATGAATAAATTGCAGTTTCATTTGATGCTCGATGAGTTTTTCTAAT
CAGAATTGGTTAATTGGTTGTAACACTGGCAGAGCATTACGCTGACTTGACGGGACGGCGCAAGCTCATG
ACCAAAATCCCTTAACGTGAGTTACGCGTCGTTCCACTGAGCGTCAGACCCCGTAGAAAAGATCAAAGGA
TCTTCTTGAGATCCTTTTTTTCTGCGCGTAATCTGCTGCTTGCAAACAAAAAAACCACCGCTACCAGCGG
TGGTTTGTTTGCCGGATCAAGAGCTACCAACTCTTTTTCCGAAGGTAACTGGCTTCAGCAGAGCGCAGAT
ACCAAATACTGTTCTTCTAGTGTAGCCGTAGTTAGGCCACCACTTCAAGAACTCTGTAGCACCGCCTACA
TACCTCGCTCTGCTAATCCTGTTACCAGTGGCTGCTGCCAGTGGCGATAAGTCGTGTCTTACCGGGTTGG
ACTCAAGACGATAGTTACCGGATAAGGCGCAGCGGTCGGGCTGAACGGGGGGTTCGTGCACACAGCCCAG
CTTGGAGCGAACGACCTACACCGAACTGAGATACCTACAGCGTGAGCTATGAGAAAGCGCCACGCTTCCC
GAAGGGAGAAAGGCGGACAGGTATCCGGTAAGCGGCAGGGTCGGAACAGGAGAGCGCACGAGGGAGCTTC
CAGGGGGAAACGCCTGGTATCTTTATAGTCCTGTCGGGTTTCGCCACCTCTGACTTGAGCGTCGATTTTT
GTGATGCTCGTCAGGGGGGCGGAGCCTATGGAAAAACGCCAGCAACGCGGCCTTTTTACGGTTCCTGGCC
TTTTGCTGGCCTTTTGCTCACATGTT
Features (pLannotate 1.2.2; 10 found; start..end, strand, type, name):
    121..213     +  CDS            lacI (fragment): lac repressor; lacI; The lac repressor binds to the lac operator to inhibit transcription in E. coli. This inhibition can be relieved by adding lactose or isopropyl-β-D-thiogalactopyranoside (IPTG).
    268..295     -  terminator     rrnB T2 terminator: transcription terminator T2 from the E. coli rrnB gene
    427..470     +  terminator     rrnB T1 terminator: Escherichia coli rrnB; transcription terminator T1 from the E. coli rrnB gene
    517..553     -  CDS            lacZα (fragment): LacZα fragment of β-galactosidase; lacZ fragment
    569..668     +  protein_bind   attL1: mutant version of attL; recombination site for the Gateway® LR reaction LR Clonase™
    674..1786    +  CDS            SLC35F6: S35F6_HUMAN - Also known as C2orf18. Experimental evidence at protein level: Swiss-Prot protein existence level 1. Involved in the maintenance of mitochondrial membrane potential in pancreatic ductal adenocarcinoma (PDAC) cells. Promotes pancreatic ductal adenocarcinoma (PDAC) cell growth. May play a role as a nucleotide-sugar transporter. From Homo sapiens (Human).
   1791..1890    -  protein_bind   attL2: mutant version of attL; recombination site for the Gateway® LR reaction LR Clonase™
   1908..1926    -  promoter       T7 promoter: promoter for bacteriophage T7 RNA polymerase
   2060..2869    +  CDS            KanR: aminoglycoside phosphotransferase; aph(3')-Ia; confers resistance to kanamycin in bacteria or G418 (Geneticin®) in eukaryotes
   3016..3604    +  rep_origin     ori: high-copy-number ColE1/pMB1/pBR322/pUC origin of replication
