[The description below was written by a language model from this plasmid's Addgene catalogue record and pLannotate feature annotations shown in this document.]
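Description:
pDONR221-SLC35F6_STOP is a Gateway entry clone built on the pDONR221 backbone. It carries a codon-optimized open reading frame for human SLC35F6 (also known as C2orf18, ANT2BP, TANGO9 or FLJ20555), a solute carrier family member annotated as a possible nucleotide-sugar transporter with a role in maintaining mitochondrial membrane potential. The sequenced plasmid is 3,666 nt. It is propagated in E. coli at high copy from a ColE1/pUC-type origin and is selected with kanamycin through an aminoglycoside phosphotransferase (KanR) cassette.

The roughly 1.1 kb ORF lies between attL1 and attL2 sites, the recombination sites used in the Gateway LR reaction, so the insert can be transferred directionally into any attR-containing destination vector. Although the catalogue lists the vector type as mammalian expression, the feature table shows no eukaryotic promoter or polyadenylation signal upstream or downstream of the ORF. Expression in cells therefore depends on the regulatory elements of the chosen destination vector. The rrnB T1 and T2 terminators upstream of attL1 insulate the insert from read-through transcription in bacteria. A T7 promoter sits beyond attL2 in the reverse orientation. The short lacI and lacZα fragments appear to be backbone remnants, and M13 forward and reverse primer sites are available for sequencing across the insert.

This version keeps a stop codon at the end of the ORF, so it suits native, untagged expression or N-terminal fusions supplied by the destination vector, but not C-terminal tagging. A companion clone without the stop codon exists for that purpose. The plasmid belongs to a consortium-wide collection of SLC transporter clones intended to support functional studies and drug discovery.
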