Addgene plasmid #161239: pDONR221-SLC35F6_STOP
Purpose: Gateway entry clone with codon-optimized ORF sequence for subcloning into custom expression vectors. Contains a STOP codon at the end of the codon-optimized ORF sequence.
Depositing lab: RESOLUTE Consortium & Giulio Superti-Furga. Depositing organization: CeMM Research Center for Molecular Medicine. Publication: The RESOLUTE consortium: unlocking SLC transporters for drug discovery. Superti-Furga G, Lackner D, Wiedmer T, Ingles-Prieto A, Barbosa B, Girardi E, Goldmann U, Gurtl B, Klavins K, Klimek C, Lindinger S, Lineiro-Retes E, Muller AC, Onstein S, Redinger G, Reil D, Sedlyarov V, Wolf G, Crawford M, Everley R, ... Steppan CM. Nat Rev Drug Discov. 2020 Jul;19(7):429-430. doi: 10.1038/d41573-020-00056-6. PubMed 32265506.
Backbone
  Vector backbone: pDONR221
  Backbone manufacturer: ThermoFisher Scientific
  Backbone size w/o insert (bp): 2550
  Vector type: Mammalian Expression
Growth in bacteria
  Bacterial resistance: Kanamycin, 50 μg/mL
  Growth temperature: 37°C
  Growth strain: NEB Stable
  Copy number: High Copy
Gene/Insert
  Gene/Insert name: SLC35F6 (alt name: FLJ20555, ANT2BP, TANGO9, C2orf18)
  Species: H. sapiens (human)
  Insert size (bp): 1116
  Entrez Gene: C2orf18 (a.k.a. ANT2BP, FLJ20555)
  Cloning method: Gateway Cloning
  Sequencing primers: 5′ M13-fwd; 3′ M13-rev
Terms and licenses: Academic/Nonprofit Terms; Industry Terms
Depositor comments: This plasmid contains a STOP codon at the end of the codon-optimized ORF. For the version of this plasmid that does not contain a STOP codon, please see Addgene plasmid 132073 For more information on the full Resolute plasmid collection, please see www.addgene.org/depositor-collections/re-solute/. Please provide your feedback on this plasmid to the RESOLUTE consortium by filling out their RESOLUTE repository feedback form: https://forms.office.com/Pages/ResponsePage.aspx?id=0e05yklzmkS7rjFGQL4N7z4feCLQvEJAmVcOCM_u885UN1JJRko0Ukg4TVQwNTZLOUxPQVJWT1NHUCQlQCN0PWcu
How to cite: pDONR221-SLC35F6_STOP was a gift from RESOLUTE Consortium & Giulio Superti-Furga (Addgene plasmid # 161239 ; http://n2t.net/addgene:161239 ; RRID:Addgene_161239)
