>Addgene plasmid #161239 | pDONR221-SLC35F6_STOP | depositor partial sequence | sequence record 312413 | Codon-optimized ORF of SLC35F6
ATGGCCTGGACCAAGTACCAGCTGTTTCTGGCAGGACTGATGCTGGTGACCGGAAGCATCAACACACTGT
CCGCCAAGTGGGCTGATAATTTCATGGCGGAAGGCTGCGGAGGATCTAAGGAGCACAGCTTCCAGCACCC
TTTTCTGCAGGCCGTGGGCATGTTCCTGGGCGAGTTTAGCTGCCTGGCCGCCTTTTACCTGCTGAGGTGT
AGGGCAGCAGGACAGTCCGACAGCTCCGTGGATCCACAGCAGCCCTTTAACCCTCTGCTGTTCCTGCCAC
CCGCCCTGTGCGATATGACCGGCACAAGCCTGATGTATGTGGCCCTGAATATGACCTCCGCCTCTAGCTT
CCAGATGCTGCGGGGCGCCGTGATCATCTTCACAGGCCTGTTTTCCGTGGCCTTCCTGGGCCGGAGACTG
GTGCTGTCTCAGTGGCTGGGAATCCTGGCAACCATCGCAGGACTGGTGGTGGTGGGACTGGCAGACCTGC
TGTCCAAGCACGATTCTCAGCACAAGCTGTCTGAAGTGATCACAGGCGACCTGCTGATCATCATGGCCCA
GATCATCGTGGCCATCCAGATGGTGCTGGAGGAGAAGTTCGTGTACAAGCACAACGTGCACCCACTGAGG
GCAGTGGGAACCGAGGGCCTGTTCGGCTTTGTGATCCTGTCCCTGCTGCTGGTGCCAATGTACTATATCC
CCGCCGGCAGCTTTTCCGGCAATCCCAGAGGCACACTGGAGGACGCCCTGGATGCCTTCTGCCAAGTGGG
ACAGCAGCCTCTGATCGCAGTGGCCCTGCTGGGCAACATCTCCTCTATCGCCTTCTTTAATTTCGCCGGC
ATCTCTGTGACCAAGGAGCTGAGCGCCACCACAAGGATGGTGCTGGACTCTCTGCGCACAGTGGTCATCT
GGGCACTGAGCCTGGCCCTGGGATGGGAGGCATTTCACGCCCTGCAGATCCTGGGCTTCCTGATCCTGCT
GATCGGCACCGCCCTGTATAACGGCCTGCACAGGCCTCTGCTGGGCCGCCTGTCCAGGGGCAGACCACTG
GCAGAGGAGTCTGAGCAGGAGCGGCTGCTGGGAGGAACCAGAACACCCATCAATGATGCCAGCTAA
